Addgene plasmid #13729: pScSR beta deltaN Flag
Depositing lab: Thomas Schwartz. Depositing organization: Massachusetts Institute of Technology. Publication: Homodimerization of the G protein SRbeta in the nucleotide-free state involves proline cis/trans isomerization in the switch II region. Schwartz TU, Schmidt D, Brohawn SG, Blobel G. Proc Natl Acad Sci U S A. 2006 May 2. 103(18):6823-8. 10.1073/pnas.0602083103 PubMed 16627619.
Backbone
  Vector backbone: pET28a-derived
  Backbone size w/o insert (bp): 5332
  Vector type: Bacterial Expression
Growth in bacteria
  Bacterial resistance: Kanamycin, 50 μg/mL
  Growth temperature: 37°C
  Growth strain: DH5alpha
  Growth instructions: Plasmid grows at 37, expression optimal at 30 degrees or 18 degrees
  Copy number: Low Copy
Gene/Insert
  Gene/Insert name: Signal recognition particle receptor β subunit (alt name: SRβ)
  Species: S. cerevisiae (budding yeast)
  Insert size (bp): 642
  Mutation: expresses residues 31-244 of S. cerevisiae SRβ with a thrombin protease cleavable N-terminal 6xHis tag and a C-terminal Flag tag
  Entrez Gene: SRP102
  Tag / fusion protein: 6xHis (N terminal on backbone); Flag (C terminal on backbone)
  Cloning method: Restriction Enzyme; 5′ cloning site Nde1 (not destroyed); 3′ cloning site HindIII (not destroyed)
  Sequencing primers: 5′ T7 promoter
Terms and licenses: Academic/Nonprofit Terms; Industry Terms: Not Available to Industry
How to cite: pScSR beta deltaN Flag was a gift from Thomas Schwartz (Addgene plasmid # 13729 ; http://n2t.net/addgene:13729 ; RRID:Addgene_13729)
