[The description below was written by a language model from this plasmid's Addgene catalogue record and pLannotate feature annotations shown in this document.]
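Description:
pScSR beta deltaN Flag is a bacterial expression plasmid built on a pET28a-derived backbone for producing a truncated form of the Saccharomyces cerevisiae signal recognition particle receptor β subunit (SRβ, gene SRP102) in E. coli. It is selected with kanamycin through the aph(3')-Ia gene and replicates from a ColE1/pBR322-type origin accompanied by the bom region and the rop gene, consistent with the low copy number given in the record. An f1 origin is also present. The annotated tetracycline-resistance fragments and the short AmpR promoter fragment appear to be backbone remnants rather than functional markers.

The 642 bp insert, cloned between NdeI and HindIII, encodes residues 31–244 of SRβ, so the N-terminal portion of the protein is deleted. Expression is driven by a T7 promoter with an adjacent lac operator and the T7 gene 10 ribosome binding site, and ends at the T7 terminator. The plasmid-borne lacI gene supplies the repressor, so transcription requires a host providing T7 RNA polymerase and is inducible with IPTG. The protein carries an N-terminal 6xHis tag followed by a thrombin cleavage site, which allows affinity purification and tag removal, and a C-terminal Flag epitope for detection or pull-down. The annotation software labels these short tags as fragments of larger composite tags (capTEV, 3xFLAG). It also marks a His-tag fragment downstream of the Flag sequence, likely the backbone's C-terminal His region, and the record does not indicate that this is part of the expressed protein. The associated publication concerns homodimerization of the SRβ G protein in its nucleotide-free state, which suggests the construct was used to make recombinant protein for structural and biochemical study.
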