Features (pLannotate 1.2.2; 22 found; start..end, strand, type, name):
     12..467     +  rep_origin     f1 ori (sequence partly withheld): f1 bacteriophage origin of replication; arrow indicates direction of (+) strand synthesis
    494..551     +  promoter       AmpR promoter (fragment): bla
    560..1375    -  CDS            KanR: aminoglycoside phosphotransferase; aph(3')-Ia; confers resistance to kanamycin in bacteria or G418 (Geneticin®) in eukaryotes
   1497..2085    +  rep_origin     ori: high-copy-number ColE1/pMB1/pBR322/pUC origin of replication
   2271..2413    -  misc_feature   bom: basis of mobility region from pBR322
   2515..2706    -  CDS            rop: Rop protein, which maintains plasmids at low copy number; rop
   2723..3103    +  CDS            YPB1_ECOLX: Protein predicted: Swiss-Prot protein existence level 4. From Escherichia coli.
   3175..3466    -  CDS            TcR (fragment): tetracycline efflux protein; tet; confers resistance to tetracycline
   3481..3502    -  protein_bind   CAP binding site: CAP binding activates transcription in the presence of cAMP. E. coli catabolite activator protein
   3515..4597    -  CDS            lacI: lac repressor; lacI; The lac repressor binds to the lac operator to inhibit transcription in E. coli. This inhibition can be relieved by adding lactose or isopropyl-β-D-thiogalactopyranoside (IPTG).
   4598..4675    -  promoter       lacI promoter: lacI
   4683..4962    -  CDS            TcR (fragment): tetracycline efflux protein; tet; confers resistance to tetracycline
   4984..5002    +  promoter       T7 promoter: promoter for bacteriophage T7 RNA polymerase
   5003..5027    +  protein_bind   lac operator: The lac repressor binds to the lac operator to inhibit transcription in E. coli. This inhibition can be relieved by adding lactose or isopropyl-β-D-thiogalactopyranoside (IPTG). lac repressor encoded by lacI
   5042..5064    +  RBS            RBS: efficient ribosome binding site from bacteriophage T7 gene 10 (Olins and Rangwala, 1989)
   5083..5099    +  CDS            capTEV™ (fragment): composite tag for in vivo biotinylation, TEV protease cleavage, and 6xHis tagging
   5110..5127    +  CDS            thrombin site: thrombin recognition and cleavage site
   5125..5775    +  CDS            SRP102 (fragment): SRPB_YEAST - Experimental evidence at protein level: Swiss-Prot protein existence level 1. Component of the SRP (signal recognition particle) receptor. Ensures, in conjunction with the signal recognition particle, the correct targeting of the nascent secretory proteins to the endoplasmic reticulum membrane system. Has GTPase activity. May mediate the membrane association of SRPR. From Saccharomyces cerevisiae (strain ATCC 204508 / S288c) (Baker's yeast).
   5782..5805    +  CDS            3xFLAG (fragment): three tandem FLAG® epitope tags
   5818..5835    +  CDS            9xHis (fragment): 9xHis affinity tag
   5845..5894    +  CDS            SET1 (fragment): solubility-enhancement tag derived from T7 phage gene 10B
   5902..5949    +  terminator     T7 terminator: transcription terminator for bacteriophage T7 RNA polymerase
>Addgene plasmid #13729 | pScSR beta deltaN Flag | depositor full sequence | sequence record 7745 | Author sequence
TGGCGAATGGG
[124 nt withheld, positions 12-135]
C
[91 nt withheld, positions 137-227]
A
[49 nt withheld, positions 229-277]
CCTTTGACGTTGGAGTCCACGTTCTTT
[37 nt withheld, positions 305-341]
ACCCTATCTCGGTCTATTCTTTTGATTTATAAGGGATTTTGCCGATTTCGGCCTATTGGTTAAAAAATGA
GCTGATTTAACAAAAATTTAACGCGAATTTTAACAAAATATTAACGTTTACAATTTCAGGTGGCACTTTT
CGGGGAAATGTGCGCGGAACCCCTATTTGTTTATTTTTCTAAATACATTCAAATATGTATCCGCTCATGA
ATTAATTCTTAGAAAAACTCATCGAGCATCAAATGAAACTGCAATTTATTCATATCAGGATTATCAATAC
CATATTTTTGAAAAAGCCGTTTCTGTAATGAAGGAGAAAACTCACCGAGGCAGTTCCATAGGATGGCAAG
ATCCTGGTATCGGTCTGCGATTCCGACTCGTCCAACATCAATACAACCTATTAATTTCCCCTCGTCAAAA
ATAAGGTTATCAAGTGAGAAATCACCATGAGTGACGACTGAATCCGGTGAGAATGGCAAAAGTTTATGCA
TTTCTTTCCAGACTTGTTCAACAGGCCAGCCATTACGCTCGTCATCAAAATCACTCGCATCAACCAAACC
GTTATTCATTCGTGATTGCGCCTGAGCGAGACGAAATACGCGATCGCTGTTAAAAGGACAATTACAAACA
GGAATCGAATGCAACCGGCGCAGGAACACTGCCAGCGCATCAACAATATTTTCACCTGAATCAGGATATT
CTTCTAATACCTGGAATGCTGTTTTCCCGGGGATCGCAGTGGTGAGTAACCATGCATCATCAGGAGTACG
GATAAAATGCTTGATGGTCGGAAGAGGCATAAATTCCGTCAGCCAGTTTAGTCTGACCATCTCATCTGTA
ACATCATTGGCAACGCTACCTTTGCCATGTTTCAGAAACAACTCTGGCGCATCGGGCTTCCCATACAATC
GATAGATTGTCGCACCTGATTGCCCGACATTATCGCGAGCCCATTTATACCCATATAAATCAGCATCCAT
GTTGGAATTTAATCGCGGCCTAGAGCAAGACGTTTCCCGTTGAATATGGCTCATAACACCCCTTGTATTA
CTGTTTATGTAAGCAGACAGTTTTATTGTTCATGACCAAAATCCCTTAACGTGAGTTTTCGTTCCACTGA
GCGTCAGACCCCGTAGAAAAGATCAAAGGATCTTCTTGAGATCCTTTTTTTCTGCGCGTAATCTGCTGCT
TGCAAACAAAAAAACCACCGCTACCAGCGGTGGTTTGTTTGCCGGATCAAGAGCTACCAACTCTTTTTCC
GAAGGTAACTGGCTTCAGCAGAGCGCAGATACCAAATACTGTCCTTCTAGTGTAGCCGTAGTTAGGCCAC
CACTTCAAGAACTCTGTAGCACCGCCTACATACCTCGCTCTGCTAATCCTGTTACCAGTGGCTGCTGCCA
GTGGCGATAAGTCGTGTCTTACCGGGTTGGACTCAAGACGATAGTTACCGGATAAGGCGCAGCGGTCGGG
CTGAACGGGGGGTTCGTGCACACAGCCCAGCTTGGAGCGAACGACCTACACCGAACTGAGATACCTACAG
CGTGAGCTATGAGAAAGCGCCACGCTTCCCGAAGGGAGAAAGGCGGACAGGTATCCGGTAAGCGGCAGGG
TCGGAACAGGAGAGCGCACGAGGGAGCTTCCAGGGGGAAACGCCTGGTATCTTTATAGTCCTGTCGGGTT
TCGCCACCTCTGACTTGAGCGTCGATTTTTGTGATGCTCGTCAGGGGGGCGGAGCCTATGGAAAAACGCC
AGCAACGCGGCCTTTTTACGGTTCCTGGCCTTTTGCTGGCCTTTTGCTCACATGTTCTTTCCTGCGTTAT
CCCCTGATTCTGTGGATAACCGTATTACCGCCTTTGAGTGAGCTGATACCGCTCGCCGCAGCCGAACGAC
CGAGCGCAGCGAGTCAGTGAGCGAGGAAGCGGAAGAGCGCCTGATGCGGTATTTTCTCCTTACGCATCTG
TGCGGTATTTCACACCGCATATATGGTGCACTCTCAGTACAATCTGCTCTGATGCCGCATAGTTAAGCCA
GTATACACTCCGCTATCGCTACGTGACTGGGTCATGGCTGCGCCCCGACACCCGCCAACACCCGCTGACG
CGCCCTGACGGGCTTGTCTGCTCCCGGCATCCGCTTACAGACAAGCTGTGACCGTCTCCGGGAGCTGCAT
GTGTCAGAGGTTTTCACCGTCATCACCGAAACGCGCGAGGCAGCTGCGGTAAAGCTCATCAGCGTGGTCG
TGAAGCGATTCACAGATGTCTGCCTGTTCATCCGCGTCCAGCTCGTTGAGTTTCTCCAGAAGCGTTAATG
TCTGGCTTCTGATAAAGCGGGCCATGTTAAGGGCGGTTTTTTCCTGTTTGGTCACTGATGCCTCCGTGTA
AGGGGGATTTCTGTTCATGGGGGTAATGATACCGATGAAACGAGAGAGGATGCTCACGATACGGGTTACT
GATGATGAACATGCCCGGTTACTGGAACGTTGTGAGGGTAAACAACTGGCGGTATGGATGCGGCGGGACC
AGAGAAAAATCACTCAGGGTCAATGCCAGCGCTTCGTTAATACAGATGTAGGTGTTCCACAGGGTAGCCA
GCAGCATCCTGCGATGCAGATCCGGAACATAATGGTGCAGGGCGCTGACTTCCGCGTTTCCAGACTTTAC
GAAACACGGAAACCGAAGACCATTCATGTTGTTGCTCAGGTCGCAGACGTTTTGCAGCAGCAGTCGCTTC
ACGTTCGCTCGCGTATCGGTGATTCATTCTGCTAACCAGTAAGGCAACCCCGCCAGCCTAGCCGGGTCCT
CAACGACAGGAGCACGATCATGCGCACCCGTGGGGCCGCCATGCCGGCGATAATGGCCTGCTTCTCGCCG
AAACGTTTGGTGGCGGGACCAGTGACGAAGGCTTGAGCGAGGGCGTGCAAGATTCCGAATACCGCAAGCG
ACAGGCCGATCATCGTCGCGCTCCAGCGAAAGCGGTCCTCGCCGAAAATGACCCAGAGCGCTGCCGGCAC
CTGTCCTACGAGTTGCATGATAAAGAAGACAGTCATAAGTGCGGCGACGATAGTCATGCCCCGCGCCCAC
CGGAAGGAGCTGACTGGGTTGAAGGCTCTCAAGGGCATCGGTCGAGATCCCGGTGCCTAATGAGTGAGCT
AACTTACATTAATTGCGTTGCGCTCACTGCCCGCTTTCCAGTCGGGAAACCTGTCGTGCCAGCTGCATTA
ATGAATCGGCCAACGCGCGGGGAGAGGCGGTTTGCGTATTGGGCGCCAGGGTGGTTTTTCTTTTCACCAG
TGAGACGGGCAACAGCTGATTGCCCTTCACCGCCTGGCCCTGAGAGAGTTGCAGCAAGCGGTCCACGCTG
GTTTGCCCCAGCAGGCGAAAATCCTGTTTGATGGTGGTTAACGGCGGGATATAACATGAGCTGTCTTCGG
TATCGTCGTATCCCACTACCGAGATATCCGCACCAACGCGCAGCCCGGACTCGGTAATGGCGCGCATTGC
GCCCAGCGCCATCTGATCGTTGGCAACCAGCATCGCAGTGGGAACGATGCCCTCATTCAGCATTTGCATG
GTTTGTTGAAAACCGGACATGGCACTCCAGTCGCCTTCCCGTTCCGCTATCGGCTGAATTTGATTGCGAG
TGAGATATTTATGCCAGCCAGCCAGACGCAGACGCGCCGAGACAGAACTTAATGGGCCCGCTAACAGCGC
GATTTGCTGGTGACCCAATGCGACCAGATGCTCCACGCCCAGTCGCGTACCGTCTTCATGGGAGAAAATA
ATACTGTTGATGGGTGTCTGGTCAGAGACATCAAGAAATAACGCCGGAACATTAGTGCAGGCAGCTTCCA
CAGCAATGGCATCCTGGTCATCCAGCGGATAGTTAATGATCAGCCCACTGACGCGTTGCGCGAGAAGATT
GTGCACCGCCGCTTTACAGGCTTCGACGCCGCTTCGTTCTACCATCGACACCACCACGCTGGCACCCAGT
TGATCGGCGCGAGATTTAATCGCCGCGACAATTTGCGACGGCGCGTGCAGGGCCAGACTGGAGGTGGCAA
CGCCAATCAGCAACGACTGTTTGCCCGCCAGTTGTTGTGCCACGCGGTTGGGAATGTAATTCAGCTCCGC
CATCGCCGCTTCCACTTTTTCCCGCGTTTTCGCAGAAACGTGGCTGGCCTGGTTCACCACGCGGGAAACG
GTCTGATAAGAGACACCGGCATACTCTGCGACATCGTATAACGTTACTGGTTTCACATTCACCACCCTGA
ATTGACTCTCTTCCGGGCGCTATCATGCCATACCGCGAAAGGTTTTGCGCCATTCGATGGTGTCCGGGAT
CTCGACGCTCTCCCTTATGCGACTCCTGCATTAGGAAGCAGCCCAGTAGTAGGTTGAGGCCGTTGAGCAC
CGCCGCCGCAAGGAATGGTGCATGCAAGGAGATGGCGCCCAACAGTCCCCCGGCCACGGGGCCTGCCACC
ATACCCACGCCGAAACAAGCGCTCATGAGCCCGAAGTGGCGAGCCCGATCTTCCCCATCGGTGATGTCGG
CGATATAGGCGCCAGCAACCGCACCTGTGGCGCCGGTGATGCCGGCCACGATGCGTCCGGCGTAGAGGAT
CGAGATCTCGATCCCGCGAAATTAATACGACTCACTATAGGGGAATTGTGAGCGGATAACAATTCCCCTC
TAGAAATAATTTTGTTTAACTTTAAGAAGGAGATATACCATGGGCAGCAGCCATCATCATCATCATCACA
GCAGCGGCCTGGTGCCGCGCGGCAGCCATATGGGGATCAAGCAAAAAAGTTATCAACCATCTATTATCAT
TGCAGGTCCTCAAAATTCTGGAAAAACGAGCTTGCTTACGCTGCTAACCACAGATTCAGTAAGACCAACT
GTTGTTTCTCAAGAACCGTTATCAGCAGCGGATTACGATGGTTCCGGCGTCACGTTAGTGGACTTCCCAG
GCCATGTCAAGTTGCGTTATAAACTCTCAGATTATTTGAAAACAAGAGCCAAATTTGTTAAAGGGTTGAT
ATTTATGGTAGACTCAACAGTTGATCCTAAGAAATTAACAACAACAGCTGAGTTCTTGGTAGACATATTA
TCAATTACTGAATCTAGTTGCGAAAATGGTATTGATATCTTAATTGCATGCAATAAAAGCGAATTGTTCA
CTGCAAGACCACCATCAAAGATCAAGGATGCTTTAGAAAGCGAAATTCAAAAGGTTATTGAAAGAAGGAA
AAAATCGTTGAACGAGGTTGAAAGAAAAATTAACGAAGAAGATTATGCAGAGAATACACTAGACGTTTTA
CAGTCTACCGACGGGTTCAAATTTGCAAATTTGGAAGCATCTGTAGTTGCTTTTGAGGGCAGTATTAATA
AAAGAAAAATTTCCCAATGGCGCGAATGGATAGATGAAAAACTGAAGCTTGATTACAAGGATGACGACGA
TAAGTGATAACTCGAGCACCACCACCACCACCACTGAGATCCGGCTGCTAACAAAGCCCGAAAGGAAGCT
GAGTTGGCTGCTGCCACCGCTGAGCAATAACTAGCATAACCCCTTGGGGCCTCTAAACGGGTCTTGAGGG
GTTTTTTGCTGAAAGGAGGAACTATATCCGGAT
